>Addgene plasmid #19835 | mCherry-BP1-2 pLPC-Puro | addgene full sequence | sequence record 139195 | Addgene NGS result
CATTAATGAATCGGCCAACGCGCGGGGAGAGGCGGTTTGCGTATTGGGCGCTCTTCCGCTTCCTCGCTCA
CTGACTCGCTGCGCTCGGTCGTTCGGCTGCGGCGAGCGGTATCAGCTCACTCAAAGGCGGTAATACGGTT
ATCCACAGAATCAGGGGATAACGCAGGAAAGAACATGTGAGCAAAAGGCCAGCAAAAGGCCAGGAACCGT
AAAAAGGCCGCGTTGCTGGCGTTTTTCCATAGGCTCCGCCCCCCTGACGAGCATCACAAAAATCGACGCT
CAAGTCAGAGGTGGCGAAACCCGACAGGACTATAAAGATACCAGGCGTTTCCCCCTGGAAGCTCCCTCGT
GCGCTCTCCTGTTCCGACCCTGCCGCTTACCGGATACCTGTCCGCCTTTCTCCCTTCGGGAAGCGTGGCG
CTTTCTCATAGCTCACGCTGTAGGTATCTCAGTTCGGTGTAGGTCGTTCGCTCCAAGCTGGGCTGTGTGC
ACGAACCCCCCGTTCAGCCCGACCGCTGCGCCTTATCCGGTAACTATCGTCTTGAGTCCAACCCGGTAAG
ACACGACTTATCGCCACTGGCAGCAGCCACTGGTAACAGGATTAGCAGAGCGAGGTATGTAGGCGGTGCT
ACAGAGTTCTTGAAGTGGTGGCCTAACTACGGCTACACTAGAAGAACAGTATTTGGTATCTGCGCTCTGC
TGAAGCCAGTTACCTTCGGAAAAAGAGTTGGTAGCTCTTGATCCGGCAAACAAACCACCGCTGGTAGCGG
TGGTTTTTTTGTTTGCAAGCAGCAGATTACGCGCAGAAAAAAAGGATCTCAAGAAGATCCTTTGATCTTT
TCTACGGGGTCTGACGCTCAGTGGAACGAAAACTCACGTTAAGGGATTTTGGTCATGAGATTATCAAAAA
GGATCTTCACCTAGATCCTTTTGCGGCCGCAAATCAATCTAAAGTATATATGAGTAAACTTGGTCTGACA
GTTACCAATGCTTAATCAGTGAGGCACCTATCTCAGCGATCTGTCTATTTCGTTCATCCATAGTTGCCTG
ACTCCCCGTCGTGTAGATAACTACGATACGGGAGGGCTTACCATCTGGCCCCAGTGCTGCAATGATACCG
CGAGACCCACGCTCACCGGCTCCAGATTTATCAGCAATAAACCAGCCAGCCGGAAGGGCCGAGCGCAGAA
GTGGTCCTGCAACTTTATCCGCCTCCATCCAGTCTATTAATTGTTGCCGGGAAGCTAGAGTAAGTAGTTC
GCCAGTTAATAGTTTGCGCAACGTTGTTGCCATTGCTACAGGCATCGTGGTGTCACGCTCGTCGTTTGGT
ATGGCTTCATTCAGCTCCGGTTCCCAACGATCAAGGCGAGTTACATGATCCCCCATGTTGTGCAAAAAAG
CGGTTAGCTCCTTCGGTCCTCCGATCGTTGTCAGAAGTAAGTTGGCCGCAGTGTTATCACTCATGGTTAT
GGCAGCACTGCATAATTCTCTTACTGTCATGCCATCCGTAAGATGCTTTTCTGTGACTGGTGAGTACTCA
ACCAAGTCATTCTGAGAATAGTGTATGCGGCGACCGAGTTGCTCTTGCCCGGCGTCAATACGGGATAATA
CCGCGCCACATAGCAGAACTTTAAAAGTGCTCATCATTGGAAAACGTTCTTCGGGGCGAAAACTCTCAAG
GATCTTACCGCTGTTGAGATCCAGTTCGATGTAACCCACTCGTGCACCCAACTGATCTTCAGCATCTTTT
ACTTTCACCAGCGTTTCTGGGTGAGCAAAAACAGGAAGGCAAAATGCCGCAAAAAAGGGAATAAGGGCGA
CACGGAAATGTTGAATACTCATACTCTTCCTTTTTCAATATTATTGAAGCATTTATCAGGGTTATTGTCT
CATGAGCGGATACATATTTGAATGTATTTAGAAAAATAAACAAATAGGGGTTCCGCGCACATTTCCCCGA
AAAGTGCCACCTGCAGCCTGAATATGGGCCAAACAGGATATCTGTGGTAAGCAGTTCCTGCCCCGGCTCA
GGGCCAAGAACAGATGGAACAGCTGAATATGGGCCAAACAGGATATCTGTGGTAAGCAGTTCCTGCCCCG
GCTCAGGGCCAAGAACAGATGGTCCCCAGATGCGGTCCAGCCCTCAGCAGTTTCTAGAGAACCATCAGAT
GTTTCCAGGGTGCCCCAAGGACCTGAAATGACCCTGTGCCTTATTTGAACTAACCAATCAGTTCGCTTCT
CGCTTCTGTTCGCGCGCTTCTGCTCCCCGAGCTCAATAAAAGAGCCCACAACCCCTCACTCGGGGCGCCA
GTCCTCCGATTGACTGAGTCGCCCGGGTACCCGTGTATCCAATAAACCCTCTTGCAGTTGCATCCGACTT
GTGGTCTCGCTGTTCCTTGGGAGGGTCTCCTCTGAGTGATTGACTACCCGTCAGCGGGGGTCTTTCATTT
GGGGGCTCGTCCGGGATCGGGAGACCCCTGCCCAGGGACCACCGACCCACCACCGGGAGGCAAGCTGGCC
AGCAACTTATCTGTGTCTGTCCGATTGTCTAGTGTCTATGACTGATTTTATGCGCCTGCGTCGGTACTAG
TTAGCTAACTAGCTCTGTATCTGGCGGACCCGTGGTGGAACTGACGAGTTCTGAACACCCGGCCGCAACC
CTGGGAGACGTCCCAGGGACTTTGGGGGCCGTTTTTGTGGCCCGACCTGAGGAAGGGAGTCGATGTGGAA
TCCGACCCCGTCAGGATATGTGGTTCTGGTAGGAGACGAGAACCTAAAACAGTTCCCGCCTCCGTCTGAA
TTTTTGCTTTCGGTTTGGAACCGAAGCCGCGCGTCTTGTCTGCTGCAGCGCTGCAGCATCGTTCTGTGTT
GTCTCTGTCTGACTGTGTTTCTGTATTTGTCTGAAAATTAGGGCCAGACTGTTACCACTCCCTTAAGTTT
GACCTTAGGTCACTGGAAAGATGTCGAGCGGATCGCTCACAACCAGTCGGTAGATGTCAAGAAGAGACGT
TGGGTTACCTTCTGCTCTGCAGAATGGCCAACCTTTAACGTCGGATGGCCGCGAGACGGCACCTTTAACC
GAGACCTCATCACCCAGGTTAAGATCAAGGTCTTTTCACCTGGCCCGCATGGACACCCAGACCAGGTCCC
CTACATCGTGACCTGGGAAGCCTTGGCTTTTGACCCCCCTCCCTGGGTCAAGCCCTTTGTACACCCTAAG
CCTCCGCCTCCTCTTCCTCCATCCGCCCCGTCTCTCCCCCTTGAACCTCCTCGTTCGACCCCGCCTCGAT
CCTCCCTTTATCCAGCCCTCACTCCTTCTCTAGGCGCCGGCCGGATCAGCTTACCATGACCGAGTACAAG
CCCACGGTGCGCCTCGCCACCCGCGACGACGTCCCCAGGGCCGTACGCACCCTCGCCGCCGCGTTCGCCG
ACTACCCCGCCACGCGCCACACCGTCGATCCGGACCGCCACATCGAGCGGGTCACCGAGCTGCAAGAACT
CTTCCTCACGCGCGTCGGGCTCGACATCGGCAAGGTGTGGGTCGCGGACGACGGCGCCGCGGTGGCGGTC
TGGACCACGCCGGAGAGCGTCGAAGCGGGGGCGGTGTTCGCCGAGATCGGCCCGCGCATGGCCGAGTTGA
GCGGTTCCCGGCTGGCCGCGCAGCAACAGATGGAAGGCCTCCTGGCGCCGCACCGGCCCAAGGAGCCCGC
GTGGTTCCTGGCCACCGTCGGCGTCTCGCCCGACCACCAGGGCAAGGGTCTGGGCAGCGCCGTCGTGCTC
CCCGGAGTGGAGGCGGCCGAGCGCGCCGGGGTGCCCGCCTTCCTGGAGACCTCCGCGCCCCGCAACCTCC
CCTTCTACGAGCGGCTCGGCTTCACCGTCACCGCCGACGTCGAGGTGCCCGAAGGACCGCGCACCTGGTG
CATGACCCGCAAGCCCGGTGCCTGACGCCCGCCCCACGACCCGCAGCGCCCGACCGAAAGGAGCGCACGA
CCCCATGCATCGGATCTCCCGATCCCCTATGGTGCACTCTCAGTACAATCTGCTCTGATGCCGCATAGTT
AAGCCAGTATCTGCTCCCTGCTTGTGTGTTGGAGGTCGCTGAGTAGTGCGCGAGCAAAATTTAAGCTACA
ACAAGGCAAGGCTTGACCGACAATTGCATGAAGAATCTGCTTAGGGTTAGGCGTTTTGCGCTGCTTCGCG
ATGTACGGGCCAGATATACGCGTTGACATTGATTATTGACTAGTTATTAATAGTAATCAATTACGGGGTC
ATTAGTTCATAGCCCATATATGGAGTTCCGCGTTACATAACTTACGGTAAATGGCCCGCCTGGCTGACCG
CCCAACGACCCCCGCCCATTGACGTCAATAATGACGTATGTTCCCATAGTAACGCCAATAGGGACTTTCC
ATTGACGTCAATGGGTGGAGTATTTACGGTAAACTGCCCACTTGGCAGTACATCAAGTGTATCATATGCC
AAGTACGCCCCCTATTGACGTCAATGACGGTAAATGGCCCGCCTGGCATTATGCCCAGTACATGACCTTA
TGGGACTTTCCTACTTGGCAGTACATCTACGTATTAGTCATCGCTATTACCATGGTGATGCGGTTTTGGC
AGTACATCAATGGGCGTGGATAGCGGTTTGACTCACGGGGATTTCCAAGTCTCCACCCCATTGACGTCAA
TGGGAGTTTGTTTTGGCACCAAAATCAACGGGACTTTCCAAAATGTCGTAACAACTCCGCCCCATTGACG
CAAATGGGCGGTAGGCGTGTACGGTGGGAGGTCTATATAAGCAGAGCTCTCTGGCTAACTAGAGAACCCA
CTGCTTACTGGCTTATCGAAATTAATACGACTCACTATAGGGAGACCCAAGCTTGGTACCGAGCTCGGAT
CATCACAAGTTTGTACAAAAAAGCAGGCTCCGCGGCCGCCCCCTTCACCGCCACCATGGTGAGCAAGGGC
GAGGAGGATAACATGGCCATCATCAAGGAGTTCATGCGCTTCAAGGTGCACATGGAGGGCTCCGTGAACG
GCCACGAGTTCGAGATCGAGGGCGAGGGCGAGGGCCGCCCCTACGAGGGCACCCAGACCGCCAAGCTGAA
GGTGACCAAGGGTGGCCCCCTGCCCTTCGCCTGGGACATCCTGTCCCCTCAGTTCATGTACGGCTCCAAG
GCCTACGTGAAGCACCCCGCCGACATCCCCGACTACTTGAAGCTGTCCTTCCCCGAGGGCTTCAAGTGGG
AGCGCGTGATGAACTTCGAGGACGGCGGCGTGGTGACCGTGACCCAGGACTCCTCCCTGCAGGACGGCGA
GTTCATCTACAAGGTGAAGCTGCGCGGCACCAACTTCCCCTCCGACGGCCCCGTAATGCAGAAGAAGACC
ATGGGCTGGGAGGCCTCCTCCGAGCGGATGTACCCCGAGGACGGCGCCCTGAAGGGCGAGATCAAGCAGA
GGCTGAAGCTGAAGGACGGCGGCCACTACGACGCTGAGGTCAAGACCACCTACAAGGCCAAGAAGCCCGT
GCAGCTGCCCGGCGCCTACAACGTCAACATCAAGTTGGACATCACCTCCCACAACGAGGACTACACCATC
GTGGAACAGTACGAACGCGCCGAGGGCCGCCACTCCACCGGCGGCATGGACGAGCTGTACAAGGGATCCC
AGGGAGAAGAAGAGTTTGATATGCCTCAGCCTCCACATGGCCATGTCTTACATCGTCACATGAGAACAAT
CCGGGAAGTACGCACACTTGTCACTCGTGTCATTACAGATGTGTATTATGTGGATGGAACAGAAGTAGAA
AGAAAAGTAACTGAGGAGACTGAAGAGCCAATTGTAGAGTGTCAGGAGTGTGAAACTGAAGTTTCCCCTT
CACAGACTGGGGGCTCCTCAGGTGACCTGGGGGATATCAGCTCCTTCTCCTCCAAGGCATCCAGCTTACA
CCGCACATCAAGTGGGACAAGTCTCTCAGCTATGCACAGCAGTGGAAGCTCAGGGAAAGGAGCCGGACCA
CTCAGAGGGAAAACCAGCGGGACAGAACCCGCAGATTTTGCCTTACCCAGCTCCCGAGGAGGCCCAGGAA
AACTGAGTCCTAGAAAAGGGGTCAGTCAGACAGGGACGCCAGTGTGTGAGGAGGATGGTGATGCAGGCCT
TGGCATCAGACAGGGAGGGAAGGCTCCAGTCACGCCTCGTGGGCGTGGGCGAAGGGGCCGCCCACCTTCT
CGGACCACTGGAACCAGAGAAACAGCTGTGCCTGGCCCCTTGGGCATAGAGGACATTTCACCTAACTTGT
CACCAGATGATAAATCCTTCAGCCGTGTCGTGCCCCGAGTGCCAGACTCCACCAGACGAACAGATGTGGG
TGCTGGTGCTTTGCGTCGTAGTGACTCTCCAGAAATTCCTTTCCAGGCTGCTGCTGGCCCTTCTGATGGC
TTAGATGCCTCCTCTCCAGGAAATAGCTTTGTAGGGCTCCGTGTTGTAGCCAAGTGGTCATCCAATGGCT
ACTTTTACTCTGGGAAAATCACACGAGATGTCGGAGCTGGGAAGTATAAATTGCTCTTTGATGATGGGTA
CGAATGTGATGTGTTGGGCAAAGACATTCTGTTATGTGACCCCATCCCGCTGGACACTGAAGTGACGGCC
CTCTCGGAGGATGAGTATTTCAGTGCAGGAGTGGTGAAAGGACATAGGAAGGAGTCTGGGGAACTGTACT
ACAGCATTGAAAAAGAAGGCCAAAGAAAGTGGTATAAGCGAATGGCTGTCATCCTGTCCTTGGAGCAAGG
AAACAGACTGAGAGAGCAGTATGGGCTTGGCCCCTATGAAGCAGTAACACCTCTTACAAAGGCAGCAGAT
ATCAGCTTAGACAATTTGGTGGAAGGGAAGCGGAAACGGCGCAGTAACGTCAGCTCCCCAGCCACCCCTA
CTGCCTCCAGTAGCAGCAGCACAACCCCTACCCGAAAGATCACAGAAAGTCCTCGTGCCTCCATGGGAGT
TCTCTCAGGCAAAAGAAAACTTATCACTTCTGAAGAGGAACGGTCCCCTGCCAAGCGAGGTCGCAAGTCT
GCCACAGTAAAACCTGGTGCAGTAGGGGCAGGAGAGTTTGTGAGCCCCTGTGAGAGTGGAGACAACACCG
GTGAATGAGGATCCAAGGGTGGGCGCGCCGACCCAGCTTTCTTGTACAAAGTGGTGATGATCCACTAGTA
ACGGCCGCCAGTGTGCTGGAATTCTGCAGATATCCATCACACTGGCGGCCGCTCGAGCATGCATCTAGAG
GGCCGATAAAATAAAAGATTTTATTTAGTCTCCAGAAAAAGGGGGGAATGAAAGACCCCACCTGTAGGTT
TGGCAAGCTAGCTTAAGTAACGCCATTTTGCAAGGCATGGAAAAATACATAACTGAGAATAGAGAAGTTC
AGATCAAGGTCAGGAACAGATGGAACAGCTGAATATGGGCCAAACAGGATATCTGTGGTAAGCAGTTCCT
GCCCCGGCTCAGGGCCAAGAACAGATGGAACAGCTGAATATGGGCCAAACAGGATATCTGTGGTAAGCAG
TTCCTGCCCCGGCTCAGGGCCAAGAACAGATGGTCCCCAGATGCGGTCCAGCCCTCAGCAGTTTCTAGAG
AACCATCAGATGTTTCCAGGGTGCCCCAAGGACCTGAAATGACCCTGTGCCTTATTTGAACTAACCAATC
AGTTCGCTTCTCGCTTCTGTTCGCGCGCTTCTGCTCCCCGAGCTCAATAAAAGAGCCCACAACCCCTCAC
TCGGGGCGCCAGTCCTCCGATTGACTGAGTCGCCCGGGTACCCGTGTATCCAATAAACCCTCTTGCAGTT
GCATCCGACTTGTGGTCTCGCTGTTCCTTGGGAGGGTCTCCTCTGAGTGATTGACTACCCGTCAGCGGGG
GTCTTTCACATGCAGCATGTATCAAAATTAATTTGGTTTTTTTTCTTAAGTATTTACATTAAATGGCCAT
AGTTG
Features (pLannotate 1.2.2; 19 found; start..end, strand, type, name):
    234..822     -  rep_origin     ori: high-copy-number ColE1/pMB1/pBR322/pUC origin of replication
    982..1842    -  CDS            AmpR: β-lactamase; bla; confers resistance to ampicillin, carbenicillin, and related antibiotics
   1843..1947    -  promoter       AmpR promoter: bla
   1978..2447    +  LTR            LTR: long terminal repeat from Moloney murine leukemia virus
   2571..2845    +  misc_feature   MESV Ψ (fragment): packaging signal of murine embryonic stem cell virus
   2912..3328    +  CDS            gag (truncated): truncated Moloney murine leukemia virus (MMLV) gag gene lacking the start codon
   3346..3945    +  CDS            PuroR: puromycin N-acetyltransferase; pac from Streptomyces alboniger; confers resistance to puromycin
   4018..4070    -  misc_feature   bom (fragment): basis of mobility region from pBR322
   4225..4604    +  enhancer       CMV enhancer: human cytomegalovirus immediate early enhancer
   4605..4808    +  promoter       CMV promoter: human cytomegalovirus (CMV) immediate early promoter
   4804..4837    +  LTR            5' LTR (truncated) (fragment): truncated 5' long terminal repeat (LTR) from HIV-1
   4853..4871    +  promoter       T7 promoter: promoter for bacteriophage T7 RNA polymerase
   4905..4929    +  protein_bind   attB1: mutant version of attB; recombination site for the Gateway® BP reaction BP Clonase™
   4956..5663    +  CDS            mCherry: mCherry is a basic (constitutively fluorescent) red fluorescent protein published in 2004, derived from Discosoma sp.. It is reported to be a very rapidly-maturing monomer with low acid sensitivity.
   5586..7145    +  CDS            TP53BP1 (fragment): TP53B_HUMAN - Experimental evidence at protein level: Swiss-Prot protein existence level 1. Double-strand break (DSB) repair protein involved in response to DNA damage, telomere dynamics and class-switch recombination (CSR) during antibody genesis (PubMed:12364621, PubMed:22553214, PubMed:23333306, PubMed:17190600, PubMed:21144835, PubMed:28241136). Plays a key role in the repair of double-strand DNA breaks (DSBs) in response to DNA damage by promoting non-homologous end joining (NHEJ)- mediated repair of DSBs and specifically counteracting the function of the homologous recombination (HR) rep
   7171..7195    -  protein_bind   attB2: mutant version of attB; recombination site for the Gateway® BP reaction BP Clonase™
   7327..7448    +  LTR            3' LTR (ΔU3) (fragment): self-inactivating 3' long terminal repeat (LTR) from Moloney murine leukemia virus
   7449..7918    +  LTR            LTR: long terminal repeat from Moloney murine leukemia virus
   7984..51      -  CDS            lacI (fragment) (across the origin): lac repressor; lacI; The lac repressor binds to the lac operator to inhibit transcription in E. coli. This inhibition can be relieved by adding lactose or isopropyl-β-D-thiogalactopyranoside (IPTG).
