[The description below was written by a language model from this plasmid's Addgene catalogue record and pLannotate feature annotations shown in this document.]
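Description:
mCherry-BP1-2 pLPC-Puro is a Moloney murine leukemia virus-based retroviral expression vector built on the pLPC backbone, carrying a red fluorescent fusion to a fragment of human 53BP1 (TP53BP1). In bacteria it is maintained as a high-copy plasmid through a ColE1/pUC-type origin and selected with ampicillin via the β-lactamase gene. The retroviral portion is flanked by MMLV long terminal repeats and contains a Ψ packaging signal with a truncated gag region, which allow the transcript to be packaged into viral particles when the plasmid is introduced into a suitable packaging cell line. Directly downstream of gag sits the puromycin N-acetyltransferase gene, positioned to be expressed from the 5′ LTR, so that transduced mammalian cells can be selected with puromycin.

The payload is driven by an internal human CMV immediate-early enhancer and promoter. It encodes mCherry fused to the N terminus of 53BP1 amino acids 1220 to 1711, an insert of roughly 1.5 kb. The fusion is bracketed by attB1 and attB2 sites, suggesting that the cassette passed through Gateway recombination at some stage, although the catalogue lists restriction cloning with a retained BamHI site at the 3′ end. A T7 promoter lies just upstream of the insert. Several short annotations (HIV-1 LTR, bom, lacI and ΔU3 fragments) appear to be small backbone remnants or partial matches rather than functional elements.

The associated publication concerns 53BP1 in non-homologous end joining of telomeres and chromatin mobility. This is consistent with using the construct for stable expression of a fluorescent 53BP1 fragment as a live-cell marker, though the record does not explicitly state its purpose.
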