Addgene plasmid #19835: mCherry-BP1-2 pLPC-Puro
Depositing lab: Titia de Lange. Depositing organization: Rockefeller University. Publication: 53BP1 promotes non-homologous end joining of telomeres by increasing chromatin mobility. Dimitrova N, Chen YC, Spector DL, de Lange T. Nature. 2008 Nov 27;456(7221):524-8. doi: 10.1038/nature07433. Epub 2008 Oct 19. PubMed 18931659.
Backbone
  Vector backbone: pLPC
  Backbone manufacturer: Scott Lowe
  Backbone size w/o insert (bp): 5600
  Vector type: Retroviral
  Selectable markers: Puromycin
Growth in bacteria
  Bacterial resistance: Ampicillin, 100 μg/mL
  Growth temperature: 37°C
  Growth strain: DH5alpha
  Copy number: High Copy
Gene/Insert
  Gene/Insert name: Fragment of p53-Binding Protein 1
  Species: H. sapiens (human)
  Insert size (bp): 1473
  Mutation: Fragment of human 53BP1 aa 1220 - 1711
  Entrez Gene: TP53BP1 (a.k.a. 53BP1, TDRD30, p202, p53BP1)
  Tag / fusion protein: mCherry (N terminal on insert)
  Cloning method: Restriction Enzyme; 3′ cloning site BamHI (not destroyed)
  Sequencing primers: 5′ TAGGCGTGTACGGTGGGA; 3′ CTTGCCAAACCTACAGGT
Terms and licenses: Academic/Nonprofit Terms; Industry Terms: Not Available to Industry
How to cite: mCherry-BP1-2 pLPC-Puro was a gift from Titia de Lange (Addgene plasmid # 19835 ; http://n2t.net/addgene:19835 ; RRID:Addgene_19835)
