>Addgene plasmid #19835 | mCherry-BP1-2 pLPC-Puro | addgene partial sequence | sequence record 132946 | CMV-F 5'-CGCAAATGGGCGGTAGGCGTG-3'
ACTAGAGAACCCACTGCTTACTGGCTTATCGAAATTAATACGACTCACTATAGGGAGACCCAAGCTTGGT
ACCGAGCTCGGATCATCACAAGTTTGTACAAAAAAGCAGGCTCCGCGGCCGCCCCCTTCACCGCCACCAT
GGTGAGCAAGGGCGAGGAGGATAACATGGCCATCATCAAGGAGTTCATGCGCTTCAAGGTGCACATGGAG
GGCTCCGTGAACGGCCACGAGTTCGAGATCGAGGGCGAGGGCGAGGGCCGCCCCTACGAGGGCACCCAGA
CCGCCAAGCTGAAGGTGACCAAGGGTGGCCCCCTGCCCTTCGCCTGGGACATCCTGTCCCCTCAGTTCAT
GTACGGCTCCAAGGCCTACGTGAAGCACCCCGCCGACATCCCCGACTACTTGAAGCTGTCCTTCCCCGAG
GGCTTCAAGTGGGAGCGCGTGATGAACTTCGAGGACGGCGGCGTGGTGACCGTGACCCAGGACTCCTCCC
TGCAGGACGGCGAGTTCATCTACAAGGTGAAGCTGCGCGGCACCAACTTCCCCTCCGACGGCCCCGTAAT
GCAGAAGAAGACCATGGGCTGGGAGGCCTCCTCCGAGCGGATGTACCCCGAGGACGGCGCCCTGAAGGGC
GAGATCAAGCAGAGGCTGAAGCTGAAGGACGGCGGCCACTACGACGCTGAGGTCAAGACCACCTACAAGG
CCAAGAAGCCCGTGCAGCTGCCCGGCGCCTACAACGTCAACATCAAGTTGGACATCACCTCCCACAACGA
GGACTACACCATCGTGGAACAGTACGAACGCGCCGAGGGCCGCCACTCCACCGGCGGCATGGACGAGCTG
TACAAGGGATCCCAGGGAGAAGAAGA
