>Addgene plasmid #19835 | mCherry-BP1-2 pLPC-Puro | addgene partial sequence | sequence record 132949 | pLPC-3 5'-CTTGCCAAACCTACAGGT-3'
ACTAAATAAAATCTTTTATTTTATCGGCCCTCTAGATGCATGCTCGAGCGGCCGCCAGTGTGATGGATAT
CTGCAGAATTCCAGCACACTGGCGGCCGTTACTAGTGGATCATCACCACTTTGTACAAGAAAGCTGGGTC
GGCGCGCCCACCCTTGGATCCTCATTCACCGGTGTTGTCTCCACTCTCACAGGGGCTCACAAACTCTCCT
GCCCCTACTGCACCAGGTTTTACTGTGGCAGACTTGCGACCTCGCTTGGCAGGGGACCGTTCCTCTTCAG
AAGTGATAAGTTTTCTTTTGCCTGAGAGAACTCCCATGGAGGCACGAGGACTTTCTGTGATCTTTCGGGT
AGGGGTTGTGCTGCTGCTACTGGAGGCAGTAGGGGTGGCTGGGGAGCTGACGTTACTGCGCCGTTTCCGC
TTCCCTTCCACCAAATTGTCTAAGCTGATATCTGCTGCCTTTGTAAGAGGTGTTACTGCTTCATAGGGGC
CAAGCCCATACTGCTCTCTCAGTCTGTTTCCTTGCTCCAAGGACAGGATGACAGCCATTCGCTTATACCA
CTTTCTTTGGCCTTCTTTTTCAATGCTGTAGTACAGTTCCCCAGACTCCTTCCTATGTCCTTTCACCACT
CCTGCACTGAAATACTCATCCTCCGAGAGGGCCGTCACTTCAGTGTCCAGCGGGATGGGGTCACATAACA
GAATGTCTTTGCCCAACACATCACATTCGTACCCATCATCAAAGAGCAATTTATACTTCCCAGCTCCGAC
ATCTCGTGTGATTTTCCCAGAGTAAAAGTAGCCATTGGATGACCACTTGGCTACAACACGGAGCCC
