>Addgene plasmid #19835 | mCherry-BP1-2 pLPC-Puro | addgene partial sequence | sequence record 132950 | mCherry-F 5'-ccccgtaatgcagaagaaga-3'
CGGCGCCCTGAAGGGCGAGATCAAGCAGAGGCTGAAGCTGAAGGACGGCGGCCACTACGACGCTGAGGTC
AAGACCACCTACAAGGCCAAGAAGCCCGTGCAGCTGCCCGGCGCCTACAACGTCAACATCAAGTTGGACA
TCACCTCCCACAACGAGGACTACACCATCGTGGAACAGTACGAACGCGCCGAGGGCCGCCACTCCACCGG
CGGCATGGACGAGCTGTACAAGGGATCCCAGGGAGAAGAAGAGTTTGATATGCCTCAGCCTCCACATGGC
CATGTCTTACATCGTCACATGAGAACAATCCGGGAAGTACGCACACTTGTCACTCGTGTCATTACAGATG
TGTATTATGTGGATGGAACAGAAGTAGAAAGAAAAGTAACTGAGGAGACTGAAGAGCCAATTGTAGAGTG
TCAGGAGTGTGAAACTGAAGTTTCCCCTTCACAGACTGGGGGCTCCTCAGGTGACCTGGGGGATATCAGC
TCCTTCTCCTCCAAGGCATCCAGCTTACACCGCACATCAAGTGGGACAAGTCTCTCAGCTATGCACAGCA
GTGGAAGCTCAGGGAAAGGAGCCGGACCACTCAGAGGGAAAACCAGCGGGACAGAACCCGCAGATTTTGC
CTTACCCAGCTCCCGAGGAGGCCCAGGAAAACTGAGTCCTAGAAAAGGGGTCAGTCAGACAGGGACGCCA
GTGTGTGAGGAGGATGGTGATGCAGGCCTTGGCATCAGACAGGGAGGGAAGGCTCCAGTCACGCCTCGTG
GGCGTGGGCGAAGGGGCCGCCCACCTTCTCGGACCACTGGAACCAGAGAAA
